>Addgene plasmid #35271 | pBbA8a-RFP | depositor full sequence | sequence record 42938 | pBbA8a-RFP sequence 4005 bps
GACGTCTTATGACAACTTGACGGCTACATCATTCACTTTTTCTTCACAACCGGCACGGAACTCGCTCGGG
CTGGCCCCGGTGCATTTTTTAAATACCCGCGAGAAATAGAGTTGATCGTCAAAACCAACATTGCGACCGA
CGGTGGCGATAGGCATCCGGGTGGTGCTCAAAAGCAGCTTCGCCTGGCTGATACGTTGGTCCTCGCGCCA
GCTTAAGACGCTAATCCCTAACTGCTGGCGGAAAAGATGTGACAGACGCGACGGCGACAAGCAAACATGC
TGTGCGACGCTGGCGATATCAAAATTGCTGTCTGCCAGGTGATCGCTGATGTACTGACAAGCCTCGCGTA
CCCGATTATCCATCGGTGGATGGAGCGACTCGTTAATCGCTTCCATGCGCCGCAGTAACAATTGCTCAAG
CAGATTTATCGCCAGCAGCTCCGAATAGCGCCCTTCCCCTTGCCCGGCGTTAATGATTTGCCCAAACAGG
TCGCTGAAATGCGGCTGGTGCGCTTCATCCGGGCGAAAGAACCCCGTATTGGCAAATATTGACGGCCAGT
TAAGCCATTCATGCCAGTAGGCGCGCGGACGAAAGTAAACCCACTGGTGATACCATTCGCGAGCCTCCGG
ATGACGACCGTAGTGATGAATCTCTCCTGGCGGGAACAGCAAAATATCACCCGGTCGGCAAACAAATTCT
CGTCCCTGATTTTTCACCACCCCCTGACCGCGAATGGTGAGATTGAGAATATAACCTTTCATTCCCAGCG
GTCGGTCGATAAAAAAATCGAGATAACCGTTGGCCTCAATCGGCGTTAAACCCGCCACCAGATGGGCATT
AAACGAGTATCCCGGCAGCAGGGGATCATTTTGCGCTTCAGCCATACTTTTCATACTCCCGCCATTCAGA
GAAGAAACCAATTGTCCATATTGCATCAGACATTGCCGTCACTGCGTCTTTTACTGGCTCTTCTCGCTAA
CCAAACCGGTAACCCCGCTTATTAAAAGCATTCTGTAACAAAGCGGGACCAAAGCCATGACAAAAACGCG
TAACAAAAGTGTCTATAATCACGGCAGAAAAGTCCACATTGATTATTTGCACGGCGTCACACTTTGCTAT
GCCATAGCATTTTTATCCATAAGATTAGCGGATTCTACCTGACGCTTTTTATCGCAACTCTCTACTGTTT
CTCCATACCCGTTTTTTTGGGAATTCAAAAGATCTTTTAAGAAGGAGATATACATATGGCGAGTAGCGAA
GACGTTATCAAAGAGTTCATGCGTTTCAAAGTTCGTATGGAAGGTTCCGTTAACGGTCACGAGTTCGAAA
TCGAAGGTGAAGGTGAAGGTCGTCCGTACGAAGGTACCCAGACCGCTAAACTGAAAGTTACCAAAGGTGG
TCCGCTGCCGTTCGCTTGGGACATCCTGTCCCCGCAGTTCCAGTACGGTTCCAAAGCTTACGTTAAACAC
CCGGCTGACATCCCGGACTACCTGAAACTGTCCTTCCCGGAAGGTTTCAAATGGGAACGTGTTATGAACT
TCGAAGACGGTGGTGTTGTTACCGTTACCCAGGACTCCTCCCTGCAAGACGGTGAGTTCATCTACAAAGT
TAAACTGCGTGGTACCAACTTCCCGTCCGACGGTCCGGTTATGCAGAAAAAAACCATGGGTTGGGAAGCT
TCCACCGAACGTATGTACCCGGAAGACGGTGCTCTGAAAGGTGAAATCAAAATGCGTCTGAAACTGAAAG
ACGGTGGTCACTACGACGCTGAAGTTAAAACCACCTACATGGCTAAAAAACCGGTTCAGCTGCCGGGTGC
TTACAAAACCGACATCAAACTGGACATCACCTCCCACAACGAAGACTACACCATCGTTGAACAGTACGAA
CGTGCTGAAGGTCGTCACTCCACCGGTGCTTAAGGATCCAAACTCGAGTAAGGATCTCCAGGCATCAAAT
AAAACGAAAGGCTCAGTCGAAAGACTGGGCCTTTCGTTTTATCTGTTGTTTGTCGGTGAACGCTCTCTAC
TAGAGTCACACTGGCTCACCTTCGGGTGGGCCTTTCTGCGTTTATACCTAGGGATATATTCCGCTTCCTC
GCTCACTGACTCGCTACGCTCGGTCGTTCGACTGCGGCGAGCGGAAATGGCTTACGAACGGGGCGGAGAT
TTCCTGGAAGATGCCAGGAAGATACTTAACAGGGAAGTGAGAGGGCCGCGGCAAAGCCGTTTTTCCATAG
GCTCCGCCCCCCTGACAAGCATCACGAAATCTGACGCTCAAATCAGTGGTGGCGAAACCCGACAGGACTA
TAAAGATACCAGGCGTTTCCCCCTGGCGGCTCCCTCGTGCGCTCTCCTGTTCCTGCCTTTCGGTTTACCG
GTGTCATTCCGCTGTTATGGCCGCGTTTGTCTCATTCCACGCCTGACACTCAGTTCCGGGTAGGCAGTTC
GCTCCAAGCTGGACTGTATGCACGAACCCCCCGTTCAGTCCGACCGCTGCGCCTTATCCGGTAACTATCG
TCTTGAGTCCAACCCGGAAAGACATGCAAAAGCACCACTGGCAGCAGCCACTGGTAATTGATTTAGAGGA
GTTAGTCTTGAAGTCATGCGCCGGTTAAGGCTAAACTGAAAGGACAAGTTTTGGTGACTGCGCTCCTCCA
AGCCAGTTACCTCGGTTCAAAGAGTTGGTAGCTCAGAGAACCTTCGAAAAACCGCCCTGCAAGGCGGTTT
TTTCGTTTTCAGAGCAAGAGATTACGCGCAGACCAAAACGATCTCAAGAAGATCATCTTATTAATCAGAT
AAAATATTTCTAGATTTCAGTGCAATTTATCTCTTCAAATGTAGCACCTGAAGTCAGCCCCATACGATAT
AAGTTGTTACTAGTGCTTGGATTCTCACCAATAAAAAACGCCCGGCGGCAACCGAGCGTTCTGAACAAAT
CCAGATGGAGTTCTGAGGTCATTACTGGATCTATCAACAGGAGTCCAAGCGAGCTCGTAAACTTGGTCTG
ACAGTTACCAATGCTTAATCAGTGAGGCACCTATCTCAGCGATCTGTCTATTTCGTTCATCCATAGTTGC
CTGACTCCCCGTCGTGTAGATAACTACGATACGGGAGGGCTTACCATCTGGCCCCAGTGCTGCAATGATA
CCGCGAGACCCACGCTCACCGGCTCCAGATTTATCAGCAATAAACCAGCCAGCCGGAAGGGCCGAGCGCA
GAAGTGGTCCTGCAACTTTATCCGCCTCCATCCAGTCTATTAATTGTTGCCGGGAAGCTAGAGTAAGTAG
TTCGCCAGTTAATAGTTTGCGCAACGTTGTTGCCATTGCTACAGGCATCGTGGTGTCACGCTCGTCGTTT
GGTATGGCTTCATTCAGCTCCGGTTCCCAACGATCAAGGCGAGTTACATGATCCCCCATGTTGTGCAAAA
AAGCGGTTAGCTCCTTCGGTCCTCCGATCGTTGTCAGAAGTAAGTTGGCCGCAGTGTTATCACTCATGGT
TATGGCAGCACTGCATAATTCTCTTACTGTCATGCCATCCGTAAGATGCTTTTCTGTGACTGGTGAGTAC
TCAACCAAGTCATTCTGAGAATAGTGTATGCGGCGACCGAGTTGCTCTTGCCCGGCGTCAATACGGGATA
ATACCGCGCCACATAGCAGAACTTTAAAAGTGCTCATCATTGGAAAACGTTCTTCGGGGCGAAAACTCTC
AAGGATCTTACCGCTGTTGAGATCCAGTTCGATGTAACCCACTCGTGCACCCAACTGATCTTCAGCATCT
TTTACTTTCACCAGCGTTTCTGGGTGAGCAAAAACAGGAAGGCAAAATGCCGCAAAAAAGGGAATAAGGG
CGACACGGAAATGTTGAATACTCATACTCTTCCTTTTTCAATATTATTGAAGCATTTATCAGGGTTATTG
TCTCATGAGCGGATACATATTTGAATGTATTTAGAAAAATAAACAAATAGGGGTTCCGCGCACATTTCCC
CGAAAAGTGCCACCT
Features (pLannotate 1.2.2; 10 found; start..end, strand, type, name):
      7..885     -  CDS            araC: L-arabinose regulatory protein; araC
    912..1196    +  promoter       araBAD promoter: araBAD; promoter of the L-arabinose operon of E. coli; the araC regulatory gene is transcribed in the opposite direction (Guzman et al., 1995)
   1246..1923    +  CDS            mRFP1: monomeric derivative of DsRed (Campbell et al., 2002)
   1956..2027    +  terminator     rrnB T1 terminator: transcription terminator T1 from the E. coli rrnB gene
   2043..2070    +  terminator     T7Te terminator: phage T7 early transcription terminator
   2089..2144    -  rep_origin     RSF ori (fragment): Plasmids containing the RSF 1030 origin of replication can be propagated in E. coli cells that contain additional plasmids with compatible origins.
   2232..2777    -  rep_origin     p15A ori: Plasmids containing the medium-copy-number p15A origin of replication can be propagated in E. coli cells that contain a second plasmid with the ColE1 origin.
   2891..2985    -  terminator     lambda t0 terminator: transcription terminator from phage lambda
   3015..3875    -  CDS            AmpR: β-lactamase; bla; confers resistance to ampicillin, carbenicillin, and related antibiotics
   3876..3980    -  promoter       AmpR promoter: bla
