[The description below was written by a language model from this plasmid's Addgene catalogue record and pLannotate feature annotations shown in this document.]
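Description:
pBbA8a-RFP is a bacterial expression plasmid from the BglBrick (pBb) vector series, a modular synthetic biology platform in which origin, promoter and resistance marker are interchangeable parts. This 4,005 bp member combines the p15A origin of replication, the arabinose-inducible BAD promoter and an ampicillin resistance cassette. The p15A origin gives a low-to-medium copy number in E. coli and is compatible with ColE1-type plasmids, so the vector can be maintained alongside a second construct. Selection relies on the β-lactamase gene (AmpR) driven by its native bla promoter and followed by the phage lambda t0 terminator. A short fragment annotated as RSF ori lies next to p15A. It is only about 55 bp long and is most likely a homology match by the annotation software rather than a functional second origin.

The payload is a 678 bp synthetic coding sequence for mRFP1, a monomeric red fluorescent derivative of DsRed, placed downstream of the araBAD promoter. The araC regulator gene is carried on the plasmid and is transcribed divergently from the promoter, as in the native E. coli arabinose operon. AraC represses the promoter in the absence of L-arabinose and activates it when the sugar is present, which gives tight, inducer-dependent expression. Transcription of the reporter is stopped by a double terminator made up of rrnB T1 and the phage T7 early terminator (T7Te), insulating the expression cassette from the rest of the backbone.

The RFP reporter serves as a readout for characterising the expression behaviour of this origin and promoter combination. It also acts as a placeholder that can be swapped for a gene of interest by restriction enzyme cloning, in keeping with the standardised assembly purpose of the vector family.
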