Addgene plasmid #35271: pBbA8a-RFP
Depositing lab: Jay Keasling. Depositing organization: University of California, Berkeley. Publication: BglBrick vectors and datasheets: A synthetic biology platform for gene expression. Lee TS, Krupa RA, Zhang F, Hajimorad M, Holtz WJ, Prasad N, Lee SK, Keasling JD. J Biol Eng. 2011 Sep 20;5:12. 10.1186/1754-1611-5-12 PubMed 21933410.
Backbone
  Vector backbone: pBb
  Backbone size w/o insert (bp): 3327
  Vector type: Bacterial Expression, Synthetic Biology
Growth in bacteria
  Bacterial resistance: Ampicillin, 100 μg/mL
  Growth temperature: 37°C
  Growth strain: DH5alpha
  Copy number: Low Copy
Gene/Insert
  Gene/Insert name: RFP (alt name: JBEI Part ID: JPUB_000037)
  Species: Synthetic
  Insert size (bp): 678
  Promoter: BAD
  Cloning method: Restriction Enzyme
  Sequencing primers: 5′ jkRFP-R (gctttggaaccgtactggaa); 3′ jkRFP-F (tggtcactacgacgctgaag)
Terms and licenses: Academic/Nonprofit Terms; Industry Terms: Not Available to Industry
Depositor comments: JBEI Part ID: JPUB_000037; Origin: p15A
How to cite: pBbA8a-RFP was a gift from Jay Keasling (Addgene plasmid # 35271 ; http://n2t.net/addgene:35271 ; RRID:Addgene_35271)
