>Addgene plasmid #35271 | pBbA8a-RFP | addgene partial sequence | sequence record 43509 | jkRFP-F 5'-tggtcactacgacgctgaag-3'
GCCGGGTGCTTACAAAACCGACATCAAACTGGACATCACCTCCCACAACGAAGACTACACCATCGTTGAA
CAGTACGAACGTGCTGAAGGTCGTCACTCCACCGGTGCTTAAGGATCCAAACTCGAGTAAGGATCTCCAG
GCATCAAATAAAACGAAAGGCTCAGTCGAAAGACTGGGCCTTTCGTTTTATCTGTTGTTTGTCGGTGAAC
GCTCTCTACTAGAGTCACACTGGCTCACCTTCGGGTGGGCCTTTCTGCGTTTATACCTAGGGATATATTC
CGCTTCCTCGCTCACTGACTCGCTACGCTCGGTCGTTCGACTGCGGCGAGCGGAAATGGCTTACGAACGG
GGCGGAGATTTCCTGGAAGATGCCAGGAAGATACTTAACAGGGAAGTGAGAGGGCCGCGGCAAAGCCGTT
TTTCCATAGGCTCCGCCCCCCTGACAAGCATCACGAAATCTGACGCTCAAATCAGTGGTGGCGAAACCCG
ACAGGACTATAAAGATACCAGGCGTTTCCCCCTGGCGGCTCCCTCGTGCGCTCTCCTGTTCCTGCCTTTC
GGTTTACCGGTGTCATTCCGCTGTTATGGCCGCGTTTGTCTCATTCCACGCCTGACACTCAGTTCCGGGT
AGGCAGTTCGCTCCAAGCTGGACTGTATGCACGAACCCCCCGTTCAGTCCGACCGCTGCGCCTTATCCGG
TAACTATCGTCTTGAGTCCAACCCGGAAAGACATGCAAAAGCACCACTGGCAGCAGCCACTGGTAATTGA
TTTAGAGGAGTTAGTCTTGAAGTCATGCGCCGGTTAAGGCTAAACTGAAAGGACAAGTTTTGGTGACTGC
GCTCCTCCAAGCCAGTTACCTCGGTTCAAAGAGTTGGTAGCTCAGAGAACCTTCGAAAAACCGCCCTGCA
AGGCGGTTTTTTCGTTTTCAGAGCAAGAGATTACGCGCAGACCAA
