>Addgene plasmid #35271 | pBbA8a-RFP | addgene partial sequence | sequence record 43510 | jkRFP-R 5'-gctttggaaccgtactggaa-3'
ACTTTCAGTTTAGCGGTCTGGGTACCTTCGTACGGACGACCTTCACCTTCACCTTCGATTTCGAACTCGT
GACCGTTAACGGAACCTTCCATACGAACTTTGAAACGCATGAACTCTTTGATAACGTCTTCGCTACTCGC
CATATGTATATCTCCTTCTTAAAAGATCTTTTGAATTCCCAAAAAAACGGGTATGGAGAAACAGTAGAGA
GTTGCGATAAAAAGCGTCAGGTAGAATCCGCTAATCTTATGGATAAAAATGCTATGGCATAGCAAAGTGT
GACGCCGTGCAAATAATCAATGTGGACTTTTCTGCCGTGATTATAGACACTTTTGTTACGCGTTTTTGTC
ATGGCTTTGGTCCCGCTTTGTTACAGAATGCTTTTAATAAGCGGGGTTACCGGTTTGGTTAGCGAGAAGA
GCCAGTAAAAGACGCAGTGACGGCAATGTCTGATGCAATATGGACAATTGGTTTCTTCTCTGAATGGCGG
GAGTATGAAAAGTATGGCTGAAGCGCAAAATGATCCCCTGCTGCCGGGATACTCGTTTAATGCCCATCTG
GTGGCGGGTTTAACGCCGATTGAGGCCAACGGTTATCTCGATTTTTTTATCGACCGACCGCTGGGAATGA
AAGGTTATATTCTCAATCTCACCATTCGCGGTCAGGGGGTGGTGAAAAATCAGGGACGAGAATTTGTTTG
CCGACCGGGTGATATTTTGCTGTTCCCGCCAGGAGAGATTCATCACTACGGTCGTCATCCGGAGGCTCGC
GAATGGTATCACCAGTGGGTTTACTTTCGTCCGCGCGCCTACTGGCATGAATGGCTTAACTGGCCGTCAA
TATTTGCCAATACGGGGTTCTTTCGCCCGGATGAAGCGCACCAGCCGCATTTCAGC
